Addgene plasmid #38867: PIM2
Purpose: Bacterial expression for structure determination; may not be full ORF
Depositing lab: Nicola Burgess-Brown. Depositing organization: University of Oxford.
Backbone
  Vector backbone: pNIC28-Bsa4
  Backbone manufacturer: SGC
  Vector type: Bacterial Expression
Growth in bacteria
  Bacterial resistance: Kanamycin, 50 μg/mL
  Growth temperature: 37°C
  Growth strain: Mach1
  Copy number: Low Copy
Gene/Insert
  Gene/Insert name: PIM2 (alt names: pim-2 oncogene (serine threonine protein kinase); PDB:2IWI)
  Species: H. sapiens (human)
  Insert size (bp): 1027
  Entrez Gene: PIM2 (a.k.a. BOS_25982)
  Tag / fusion protein: His Tev (N terminal on insert)
  Cloning method: Ligation Independent Cloning
  Sequencing primers: 5′ T7; 3′ T7-term
Terms and licenses: Academic/Nonprofit Terms; Industry Terms: Not Available to Industry
How to cite: PIM2 was a gift from Nicola Burgess-Brown (Addgene plasmid # 38867 ; http://n2t.net/addgene:38867 ; RRID:Addgene_38867)
