[The description below was written by a language model from this plasmid's Addgene catalogue record.]
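Description:
PIM2 is a bacterial expression plasmid built on the pNIC28-Bsa4 backbone from the SGC, carrying a human PIM2 insert of about 1 kb that encodes the pim-2 oncogene product, a serine/threonine protein kinase. The plasmid is maintained in E. coli under kanamycin selection and is recorded as low copy. The record does not list the origin of replication, and no feature table is provided, so the detailed layout of the backbone cannot be confirmed from the information given.

The insert was introduced by ligation-independent cloning and is fused at its N terminus to a His tag followed by a TEV protease site. This arrangement allows the recombinant protein to be captured by immobilised metal affinity chromatography, after which the tag can be cleaved off by TEV protease to leave near-native protein. The promoter is not stated explicitly, but the listed sequencing primers (T7 forward and T7 terminator) indicate that the coding region sits between T7 promoter and terminator elements, which would imply expression in a host strain supplying T7 RNA polymerase.

The stated purpose is protein production for structure determination, and the insert's alternative names associate it with a deposited crystal structure. The record cautions that the insert may not be the full open reading frame, as is common for structural genomics constructs in which termini are trimmed to yield a well-behaved, crystallisable domain. Users needing full-length PIM2 should therefore check the construct boundaries against the reference sequence.
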