>Addgene plasmid #38867 | PIM2 | depositor partial sequence | sequence record 48925 | PIM2 sequence 1027 bps
ATGCACCATCATCATCATCATTCTTCTGGTGTAGATCTGGGTACCGAGAACCTGTACTTCCAATCCATGT
TGACCAAGCCTCTACAGGGGCCTCCCGCGCCCCCCGGGACCCCCACGCCGCCGCCAGGAGGCAAGGATCG
GGAAGCGTTCGAGGCCGAGTATCGACTCGGCCCCCTCCTGGGTAAGGGGGGCTTTGGCACCGTCTTCGCA
GGACACCGCCTCACAGATCGACTCCAGGTGGCCATCAAAGTGATTCCCCGGAATCGTGTGCTGGGCTGGT
CCCCCTTGTCAGACTCAGTCACATGCCCACTCGAAGTCGCACTGCTATGGAAAGTGGGTGCAGGTGGTGG
GCACCCTGGCGTGATCCGCCTGCTTGACTGGTTTGAGACACAGGAGGGCTTCATGCTGGTCCTCGAGCGG
CCTTTGCCCGCCCAGGATCTCTTTGACTATATCACAGAGAAGGGCCCACTGGGTGAAGGCCCAAGCCGCT
GCTTCTTTGGCCAAGTAGTGGCAGCCATCCAGCACTGCCATTCCCGTGGAGTTGTCCATCGTGACATCAA
GGATGAGAACATCCTGATAGACCTACGCCGTGGCTGTGCCAAACTCATTGATTTTGGTTCTGGTGCCCTG
CTTCATGATGAACCCTACACTGACTTTGATGGGACAAGGGTGTACAGCCCCCCAGAGTGGATCTCTCGAC
ACCAGTACCATGCACTCCCGGCCACTGTCTGGTCACTGGGCATCCTCCTCTATGACATGGTGTGTGGGGA
CATTCCCTTTGAGAGGGACCAGGAGATTCTGGAAGCTGAGCTCCACTTCCCAGCCCATGTCTCCCCAGAC
TGCTGTGCCCTAATCCGCCGGTGCCTGGCCCCCAAACCTTCTTCCCGACCCTCACTGGAAGAGATCCTGC
TGGACCCCTGGATGCAAACACCAGCCGAGGATGTACCCCTCAACCCCTCCAAAGGAGGCCCTGCCCCTTT
GGCCTGGTCCTTGCTACCCTGACAGTAAAGGTGGATACGGATCCGAA
