>Addgene plasmid #38867 | PIM2 | addgene partial sequence | sequence record 50511 | T7_term
CTTTGGGCTTTGTTAGCAGCCGGATCTCAGTGGTGGTGGTGGTGGTGCTCGAGTGCGGCCGCATTCTTGT
CGACGGAGCTCGAATTCGGATCCGTATCCACCTTTACTGTCAGGGTAGCAAGGACCAGGCCAAAGGGGCA
GGGCCTCCTTTGGAGGGGTTGAGGGGTACATCCTCGGCTGGTGTTTGCATCCAGGGGTCCAGCAGGATCT
CTTCCAGTGAGGGTCGGGAAGAAGGTTTGGGGGCCAGGCACCGGCGGATTAGGGCACAGCAGTCTGGGGA
GACATGGGCTGGGAAGTGGAGCTCAGCTTCCAGAATCTCCTGGTCCCTCTCAAAGGGAATGTCCCCACAC
ACCATGTCATAGAGGAGGATGCCCAGTGACCAGACAGTGGCCGGGAGTGCATGGTACTGGTGTCGAGAGA
TCCACTCTGGGGGGCTGTACACCCTTGTCCCATCAAAGTCAGTGTAGGGTTCATCATGAAGCAGGGCACC
AGAACCAAAATCAATGAGTTTGGCACAGCCACGGCGTAGGTCTATCAGGATGTTCTCATCCTTGATGTCA
CGATGGACAACTCCACGGGAATGGCAGTGCTGGATGGCTGCCACTACTTGGCCAAAGAAGCAGCGGCTTG
GGCCTTCACCCAGTGGGCCCTTCTCTGTGATATAGTCAAAGAGATCCTGGGCGGGCAAAGGCCGCTCGAG
GACCAGCATGAAGCCCTCCTGTGTCTCAAACCAGTCAAGCAGGCGGATCACGCCAGGGTGCCCACCACCT
GCACCCACTTTCCATAGCAGTGCGACTTCGAGTGGGCATGTGACTGAGTCTGACAAGGGGGACCAGCCCA
GCACACGATTCCGGGGAATCACTTTGATGGCCACCTGGAGTCGATCTGTGAGGCGGTGTCCTGCGAA
