>Addgene plasmid #38867 | PIM2 | addgene partial sequence | sequence record 52743 | T7 5'-TAATACGACTCACTATAGGG-3'
ATTTTGTTTAACTTTAAGAAGGAGATATACATATGCACCATCATCATCATCATTCTTCTGGTGTAGATCT
GGGTACCGAGAACCTGTACTTCCAATCCATGTTGACCAAGCCTCTACAGGGGCCTCCCGCGCCCCCCGGG
ACCCCCACGCCGCCGCCAGGAGGCAAGGATCGGGAAGCGTTCGAGGCCGAGTATCGACTCGGCCCCCTCC
TGGGTAAGGGGGGCTTTGGCACCGTCTTCGCAGGACACCGCCTCACAGATCGACTCCAGGTGGCCATCAA
AGTGATTCCCCGGAATCGTGTGCTGGGCTGGTCCCCCTTGTCAGACTCAGTCACATGCCCACTCGAAGTC
GCACTGCTATGGAAAGTGGGTGCAGGTGGTGGGCACCCTGGCGTGATCCGCCTGCTTGACTGGTTTGAGA
CACAGGAGGGCTTCATGCTGGTCCTCGAGCGGCCTTTGCCCGCCCAGGATCTCTTTGACTATATCACAGA
GAAGGGCCCACTGGGTGAAGGCCCAAGCCGCTGCTTCTTTGGCCAAGTAGTGGCAGCCATCCAGCACTGC
CATTCCCGTGGAGTTGTCCATCGTGACATCAAGGATGAGAACATCCTGATAGACCTACGCCGTGGCTGTG
CCAAACTCATTGATTTTGGTTCTGGTGCCCTGCTTCATGATGAACCCTACACTGACTTTGATGGGACAAG
GGTGTACAGCCCCCCAGAGTGGATCTCTCGACACCAGTACCATGCACTCCCGGCCACTGTCTGGTCACTG
GGCATCCTCCTCTATGACATGGTGTG
